Addgene plasmid #156966: pD649-HAsp-SEMA3D-Fc(DAPA)-AviTag-6xHis
Purpose: Mammalian expression of secreted protein fused to Fc(DAPA)-Avi-6xHis.
Depositing lab: Chris Garcia. Depositing organization: Stanford University. Publication: A Human IgSF Cell-Surface Interactome Reveals a Complex Network of Protein-Protein Interactions. Wojtowicz WM, Vielmetter J, Fernandes RA, Siepe DH, Eastman CL, Chisholm GB, Cox S, Klock H, Anderson PW, Rue SM, Miller JJ, Glaser SM, Bragstad ML, Vance J, Lam AW, Lesley SA, Zinn K, Garcia KC. Cell. 2020 Aug 20;182(4):1027-1043.e17. doi: 10.1016/j.cell.2020.07.025. PubMed 32822567.
Backbone
  Vector backbone: pD649
  Backbone size w/o insert (bp): 6106
  Vector type: Mammalian Expression
Growth in bacteria
  Bacterial resistance: Ampicillin, 100 μg/mL
  Growth temperature: 37°C
  Growth strain: DH5alpha
  Copy number: High Copy
Gene/Insert
  Gene/Insert name: SEMA3D (alt name: SEM3D)
  Species: H. sapiens (human)
  Insert size (bp): 2223
  Mutation: Fc region of human IgG contains D265A and P329A mutations (DAPA)
  Entrez Gene: SEMA3D (a.k.a. Sema-Z2, coll-2)
  Promoter: CMV/SP6
  Tag / fusion protein: Fc(DAPA)-AviTag-6xHis (C terminal on backbone)
  Cloning method: Restriction Enzyme; 5′ cloning site GCGGCCGC (not destroyed); 3′ cloning site GGCGCGCC (not destroyed)
  Sequencing primers: 5′ ATTTAGGTGACACTATAG; 3′ CACGTACCAGTTGAACTTCACC
Resource information
  A portion of this plasmid was derived from a plasmid made by: synthesis by ThermoFisher
Terms and licenses: Academic/Nonprofit Terms; Industry Terms: Not Available to Industry
Depositor comments: Some plasmids in this collection may have an IS4-like element ISVsa5 family transposase upstream of the CMV promoter.
How to cite: pD649-HAsp-SEMA3D-Fc(DAPA)-AviTag-6xHis was a gift from Chris Garcia (Addgene plasmid # 156966 ; http://n2t.net/addgene:156966 ; RRID:Addgene_156966)
