[The description below was written by a language model from this plasmid's Addgene catalogue record and pLannotate feature annotations shown in this document.]
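Description:
pD649-HAsp-SEMA3D-Fc(DAPA)-AviTag-6xHis is a mammalian expression plasmid built on the pD649 backbone for producing human semaphorin 3D (SEMA3D) as a secreted, Fc-fused protein. It is propagated in E. coli as a high-copy plasmid through a ColE1/pUC-type origin and selected with ampicillin via a β-lactamase gene. The full depositor sequence is 8,329 nt, matching the stated backbone plus a 2,223 bp insert.

Expression is driven by the human CMV immediate-early enhancer and promoter, followed by a fragment of CMV intron A. An SP6 phage promoter sits just upstream of the coding region and could support in vitro transcription. The construct name indicates an HA-derived signal peptide ("HAsp") for secretion; the automated annotation labels a short leader in this position as an IgH signal sequence fragment, so the feature table does not settle its identity. The SEMA3D segment was cloned between preserved NotI and AscI sites. The annotation tool matched it to the mouse Sema3d protein entry, but the catalogue lists it as human. Downstream, in frame, is a human IgG1 Fc region carrying the D265A and P329A (DAPA) substitutions, which are generally used to weaken Fc effector interactions. This is followed by an AviTag for site-specific enzymatic biotinylation and a 6xHis tag for metal-affinity purification; these two small tags are not annotated in the feature table. A bGH polyadenylation signal ends the transcript.

A separate SV40/EM7-driven cassette contains a puromycin N-acetyltransferase sequence (annotated as a fragment) with an SV40 poly(A) signal, which may allow selection of stable mammalian cells. The depositor notes that some plasmids in this collection may carry an IS4-like transposase insertion upstream of the CMV promoter. The construct belongs to a set made for a human cell-surface protein interaction screen.
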