Features (pLannotate 1.2.2; 21 found; start..end, strand, type, name):
    119..143     -  CDS            KanR (fragment): aminoglycoside phosphotransferase; aph(3')-Ia; confers resistance to kanamycin
    254..842     +  rep_origin     ori: high-copy-number ColE1/pMB1/pBR322/pUC origin of replication
   1067..1084    +  terminator     rrnB T2 terminator (fragment): transcription terminator T2 from the E. coli rrnB gene
   1109..1128    -  CDS            lacZα (fragment): LacZα fragment of β-galactosidase; lacZ fragment
   1584..1600    +  protein_bind   lac operator: The lac repressor binds to the lac operator to inhibit transcription in E. coli. This inhibition can be relieved by adding lactose or isopropyl-β-D-thiogalactopyranoside (IPTG). lac repressor encoded by lacI
   1843..2146    +  enhancer       CMV enhancer: human cytomegalovirus immediate early enhancer
   2147..2350    +  promoter       CMV promoter: human cytomegalovirus (CMV) immediate early promoter
   2486..2529    +  intron         CMV intron (fragment): modified intron A from human cytomegalovirus
   2581..2599    +  promoter       SP6 promoter: promoter for bacteriophage SP6 RNA polymerase
   2603..2640    +  CDS            IgH signal sequence (fragment): signal sequence from the mouse immunoglobulin heavy chain variable region
   2749..4971    +  CDS            Sema3d: SEM3D_MOUSE - Experimental evidence at protein level: Swiss-Prot protein existence level 1. Induces the collapse and paralysis of neuronal growth cones. Could potentially act as repulsive cues toward specific neuronal populations. Binds to neuropilin (By similarity). From Mus musculus (Mouse).
   4987..5664    +  CDS            IGHG1 (fragment): IGHG1_HUMAN - Experimental evidence at protein level: Swiss-Prot protein existence level 1. Constant region of immunoglobulin heavy chains. Immunoglobulins, also known as antibodies, are membrane-bound or secreted glycoproteins produced by B lymphocytes. In the recognition phase of humoral immunity, the membrane-bound immunoglobulins serve as receptors which, upon binding of a specific antigen, trigger the clonal expansion and differentiation of B lymphocytes into immunoglobulins- secreting plasma cells. Secreted immunoglobulins mediate the effector phase of humoral immunity, which results in
   5879..5990    +  polyA_signal   bGH poly(A) signal: bovine growth hormone polyadenylation signal
   5991..6099    +  rep_origin     f1 ori (fragment): f1 bacteriophage origin of replication; arrow indicates direction of (+) strand synthesis
   6113..6442    +  promoter       SV40 promoter: SV40 enhancer and early promoter
   6490..6537    +  promoter       EM7 promoter: synthetic bacterial promoter&nbsp
   6556..7155    +  CDS            PuroR (fragment): puromycin N-acetyltransferase; pac from Streptomyces; confers resistance to puromycin
   7165..7290    +  CDS            ble (fragment): BLE_KLEPN - Experimental evidence at protein level: Swiss-Prot protein existence level 1. Binding protein with a strong affinity to the bleomycin family of antibiotics. Binds to CL990; an antimitotic-antibiotic compound. From Klebsiella pneumoniae.
   7285..7406    +  polyA_signal   SV40 poly(A) signal: SV40 polyadenylation signal
   7459..8319    -  CDS            AmpR: β-lactamase; bla; confers resistance to ampicillin, carbenicillin, and related antibiotics
   8322..89      -  promoter       AmpR promoter (fragment) (across the origin): bla
>Addgene plasmid #156966 | pD649-HAsp-SEMA3D-Fc(DAPA)-AviTag-6xHis | depositor full sequence | sequence record 303041 | Full Sequence
TTTCAATATTATTGAAGCATTTATCAGGGTTATTGTCTCATGAGCGGATACATATTTGAATGTATTTAGA
AAAATAAACAAATAGGGGTCAGTGTTACAACCAATTAACCAATTCTGAACATTATCGCGAGCCCATTTAT
ACCTGAATATGGCTCATAACACCCCTTGCTCATGACCAAAATCCCTTAACGTGAGTTACGCGCGCGTCGT
TCCACTGAGCGTCAGACCCCGTAGAAAAGATCAAAGGATCTTCTTGAGATCCTTTTTTTCTGCGCGTAAT
CTGCTGCTTGCAAACAAAAAAACCACCGCTACCAGCGGTGGTTTGTTTGCCGGATCAAGAGCTACCAACT
CTTTTTCCGAAGGTAACTGGCTTCAGCAGAGCGCAGATACCAAATACTGTTCTTCTAGTGTAGCCGTAGT
TAGCCCACCACTTCAAGAACTCTGTAGCACCGCCTACATACCTCGCTCTGCTAATCCTGTTACCAGTGGC
TGCTGCCAGTGGCGATAAGTCGTGTCTTACCGGGTTGGACTCAAGACGATAGTTACCGGATAAGGCGCAG
CGGTCGGGCTGAACGGGGGGTTCGTGCACACAGCCCAGCTTGGAGCGAACGACCTACACCGAACTGAGAT
ACCTACAGCGTGAGCTATGAGAAAGCGCCACGCTTCCCGAAGGGAGAAAGGCGGACAGGTATCCGGTAAG
CGGCAGGGTCGGAACAGGAGAGCGCACGAGGGAGCTTCCAGGGGGAAACGCCTGGTATCTTTATAGTCCT
GTCGGGTTTCGCCACCTCTGACTTGAGCGTCGATTTTTGTGATGCTCGTCAGGGGGGCGGAGCCTATGGA
AAAACGCCAGCAACGCGGCCTTTTTACGGTTCCTGGCCTTTTGCTGGCCTTTTGCTCACATGTTCTTTCC
TGCGTTATCCCCTGATTCTGTGGATAACCGTATTACCGCCTTTGAGTGAGCTGATACCGCTCGCCGCAGC
CGAACGACCGAGCGCAGCGAGTCAGTGAGCGAGGAAGCGGAAGGCGAGAGTAGGGAACTGCCAGGCATCA
AACTAAGCAGAAGGCCCCTGACGGATGGCCTTTTTGCGTTTCTACAAACTCTTTCTGTGTTGTAAAACGA
CGGCCAGTCTTAAGCTCGGGCCCCCTGGGCGGTTCTGATAACGAGTAATCGTTAATCCGCAAATAACGTA
AAAACCCGCTTCGGCGGGTTTTTTTATGGGGGGAGTTTAGGGAAAGAGCATTTGTCAGAATATTTAAGGG
CGCCTGTCACTTTGCTTGATATATGAGAATTATTTAACCTTATAAATGAGAAAAAAGCAACGCACTTTAA
ATAAGATACGTTGCTTTTTCGATTGATGAACACCTATAATTAAACTATTCATCTATTATTTATGATTTTT
TGTATATACAATATTTCTAGTTTGTTAAAGAGAATTAAGAAAATAAATCTCGAAAATAATAAAGGGAAAA
TCAGTTTTTGATATCAAAATTATACATGTCAACGATAATACAAAATATAATACAAACTATAAGATGTTAT
CAGTATTTATTATCATTTAGAATAAATTTTGTGTCGCCCTTAATTGTGAGCGGATAACAATTACGAGCTT
CATGCACAGTGGCGTTGACTCAATATTGGCCATTAGCCATATTATTCATTGGTTATATAGCATAAATCAA
TATTGGCTATTGGCCATTGCATACGTTGTATCTATATCATAATATGTACATTTATATTGGCTCATGTCCA
ATATGACCGCCATGTTGGCATTGATTATTGACTAGTTATTAATAGTAATCAATTACGGGGTCATTAGTTC
ATAGCCCATATATGGAGTTCCGCGTTACATAACTTACGGTAAATGGCCCGCCTGGCTGACCGCCCAACGA
CCCCCGCCCATTGACGTCAATAATGACGTATGTTCCCATAGTAACGCCAATAGGGACTTTCCATTGACGT
CAATGGGTGGAGTATTTACGGTAAACTGCCCACTTGGCAGTACATCAAGTGTATCATATGCCAAGTACGC
CCCCTATTGACGTCAATGACGGTAAATGGCCCGCCTGGCATTATGCCCAGTACATGACCTTATGGGACTT
TCCTACTTGGCAGTACATCTACGTATTAGTCATCGCTATTACCATGGTGATGCGGTTTTGGCAGTACATC
AATGGGCGTGGATAGCGGTTTGACTCACGGGGATTTCCAAGTCTCCACCCCATTGACGTCAATGGGAGTT
TGTTTTGGCACCAAAATCAACGGGACTTTCCAAAATGTCGTAACAACTCCGCCCCATTGACGCAAATGGG
CGGTAGGCGTGTACGGTGGGAGGTCTATATAAGCAGAGCTCGTTTAGTGAACCGTCAGATCGCCTGGAGA
CGCCATCCACGCTGTTTTGACCTCCATAGAAGACACCGGGACCGATCCAGCCTCCGCGGCCGGGAACGGT
GCATTGGAACGCGGATTCCCCGTGCCAAGAGTGACGTAAGTACCGCCTATAGAGTCTATAGGCCCACCCC
CTTGGCTTCGTTAGAACGCGGCTACAATTAATACATAACCTTATGTATCATACACATACGATTTAGGTGA
CACTATAGAATAACATCCACTTTGCCTTTCTCTCCACAGGTGTCCACTCCCAGGTCCAACTGCACCTCGG
TTCTATCGAAAACGCGCCTGCTAGCGCCACCATGAAGACCATCATTGCCCTGAGCTACATCTTCTGCCTG
GTGTTCGCTGCGGCCGCCACACTGAAGCAGAACATCCCCAGACTGAAGCTGACCTACAAGGACCTGCTGC
TGAGCAACAGCTGCATCCCATTTCTGGGCAGCAGCGAAGGCCTGGACTTTCAGACACTGCTGCTGGACGA
GGAACGGGGCAGACTGCTGCTTGGAGCCAAGGACCACATCTTTCTGCTGAGCCTGGTGGACCTGAACAAG
AACTTCAAGAAGATCTACTGGCCTGCCGCCAAAGAACGCGTGGAACTGTGTAAACTGGCCGGCAAGGACG
CCAATACCGAGTGCGCCAACTTCATCAGAGTGCTGCAGCCCTACAACAAGACCCACATCTACGTGTGTGG
CACCGGCGCCTTCCATCCTATCTGCGGCTATATCGACCTGGGCGTGTACAAAGAGGACATCATCTTCAAG
CTGGACACCCACAACCTGGAAAGCGGCAGGCTGAAGTGCCCCTTCGATCCTCAGCAGCCTTTCGCCAGCG
TGATGACCGACGAGTACCTGTACAGCGGAACCGCCAGCGACTTCCTGGGCAAAGATACCGCCTTCACCAG
ATCTCTGGGCCCCACACACGACCACCACTACATCAGAACCGACATCAGCGAGCACTACTGGCTGAACGGC
GCCAAGTTTATCGGCACCTTCTTCATCCCCGACACCTACAATCCCGACGACGACAAGATCTATTTCTTCT
TCCGGGAATCCTCTCAAGAGGGCAGCACCAGCGACAAGACCATCCTGAGCAGAGTGGGCAGAGTGTGCAA
GAACGATGTCGGCGGACAGCGGAGCCTGATCAACAAGTGGACCACCTTCCTGAAGGCCCGGCTGATCTGT
AGCATCCCTGGATCTGATGGCGCCGATACCTACTTCGACGAGCTGCAGGATATCTACCTGCTGCCTACCA
GGGACGAGAGAAACCCTGTGGTGTACGGCGTGTTCACCACCACCAGCTCCATCTTTAAGGGCAGCGCCGT
GTGCGTGTACAGCATGGCCGATATCAGAGCCGTGTTCAACGGCCCCTACGCTCACAAAGAGTCCGCCGAT
CATAGATGGGTGCAGTACGACGGCAGAATCCCCTATCCTAGACCTGGCACATGCCCCAGCAAGACCTACG
ATCCCCTGATCAAGAGCACCCGGGACTTCCCCGATGACGTGATCAGCTTCATCAAGCGGCACTCCGTGAT
GTACAAGAGCGTGTACCCTGTGGCTGGCGGCCCTACCTTCAAGAGAATCAACGTGGACTACCGGCTGACC
CAGATCGTGGTGGATCATGTGATCGCCGAGGACGGCCAGTACGATGTGATGTTCCTGGGAACAGACATCG
GCACCGTGCTGAAGGTGGTGTCCATCAGCAAAGAAAAGTGGAACATGGAAGAGGTGGTGCTCGAGGAACT
GCAGATCTTTAAGCACAGCAGCATCATCCTCAACATGGAACTGAGCCTGAAGCAGCAGCAGCTGTACATC
GGCTCCAGAGATGGCCTGGTGCAGCTGTCCCTGCACAGATGTGATACCTACGGCAAGGCCTGCGCCGATT
GCTGCCTTGCCAGAGATCCTTACTGTGCCTGGGATGGCAACGCCTGCAGCAGATACGCCCCAACATCTAA
GAGAAGGGCCAGACGGCAGGACGTGAAGTACGGCGATCCTATCACACAGTGCTGGGACATCGAGGACAGC
ATCAGCCACGAGACAGCCGACGAGAAAGTGATCTTCGGCATCGAGTTCAACAGCACCTTCCTCGAGTGCA
TCCCCAAGAGCCAGCAGGCCACCATCAAGTGGTACATCCAGAGAAGCGGCGACGAGCACAGAGAGGAACT
GAAGCCAGACGAGCGGATCATCAAGACCGAGTACGGCCTGCTGATCAGAAGCCTGCAGAAAAAGGACAGC
GGCATGTACTACTGCAAGGCCCAAGAGCACACCTTCATCCACACCATCGTGAAACTGACCCTGAACGTGA
TCGAGAACGAGCAGATGGAAAACACCCAGCGGGCCGAGCACGAAGAGGGCAAAGTTAAGGATCTGCTCGC
CGAGAGCCGGCTGCGGTACAAGGACTATATCCAGATCCTGTCTAGCCCCAATTTCAGCCTGGACCAGTAC
TGCGAACAGATGTGGCACAGAGAAAAGCGGCGGCAGAGAAACAAAGGCGGCCCAAAGTGGAAGCACATGC
AAGAGATGAAGAAAAAGCGGAACAGACGGCACCACCGCGACCTGGATGAACTGCCTAGAGCTGTGGCTAC
AGGCGCGCCGGGCGGCGACAAGACCCACACCTGCCCCCCCTGCCCAGCTCCAGAACTGCTGGGAGGGCCT
TCCGTGTTCCTGTTCCCCCCCAAGCCCAAGGACACCCTGATGATCAGCAGGACCCCCGAGGTGACCTGCG
TGGTGGTGGCCGTGTCCCACGAGGACCCAGAGGTGAAGTTCAACTGGTACGTGGACGGCGTGGAGGTGCA
CAACGCCAAGACCAAGCCCAGAGAGGAGCAGTACAACAGCACCTACAGGGTGGTGTCCGTGCTGACCGTG
CTGCACCAGGACTGGCTGAACGGCAAAGAATACAAGTGCAAAGTCTCCAACAAGGCCCTGGCTGCCCCAA
TCGAAAAGACAATCAGCAAGGCCAAGGGCCAGCCACGGGAGCCCCAGGTGTACACCCTGCCCCCCAGCCG
GGAGGAGATGACCAAGAACCAGGTGTCCCTGACCTGTCTGGTGAAGGGCTTCTACCCCAGCGATATCGCC
GTGGAGTGGGAGAGCAACGGCCAGCCCGAGAACAACTACAAGACCACCCCCCCAGTGCTGGACAGCGACG
GCAGCTTCTTCCTGTACAGCAAGCTGACCGTGGACAAGTCCAGGTGGCAGCAGGGCAACGTGTTCAGCTG
CAGCGTGATGCACGAGGCCCTGCACAACCACTACACCCAGAAGTCCCTGAGCCTGAGCCCCGGCGGCAGC
GGTCTTAATGATATTTTCGAGGCTCAGAAGATTGAGTGGCATGAACACCACCACCATCACCACTAAGGCC
GGCCTGTAGTCACTGGCACAACGCGTTACCCGGTAAGCCAATCGGGTATACACGGTCGTCATACTGCAGA
CAGGGTTCTTCTACTTTGCAAGATAGTCTTGAGTAGTAAAATAAATAGATAGAGAAAATCAGCCTCGACT
GTGCCTTCTAGTTGCCAGCCATCTGTTGTTTGCCCCTCCCCCGTGCCTTCCTTGACCCTGGAAGGTGCCA
CTCCCACTGTCCTTTCCTAATAAAATGAGGAAATTGCATCACAACACTCAACCCTATCTCGGTCTATTCT
TTTGATTTATAAGGGATTTTGCCGATTTCGGCCTATTGGTTAAAAAATGAGCTGATTTAACAAAAATTTA
ACGCGAATTAATTCTGTGGAATGTGTGTCAGTTAGGGTGTGGAAAGTCCCCAGGCTCCCCAGCAGGCAGA
AGTATGCAAAGCATGCATCTCAATTAGTCAGCAACCAGGTGTGGAAAGTCCCCAGGCTCCCCAGCAGGCA
GAAGTATGCAAAGCATGCATCTCAATTAGTCAGCAACCATAGTCCCGCCCCTAACTCCGCCCATCCCGCC
CCTAACTCCGCCCAGTTCCGCCCATTCTCCGCCCCATGGCTGACTAATTTTTTTTATTTATGCAGAGGCC
GAGGCCGCCTCTGCCTCTGAGCTATTCCAGAAGTAGTGAGGAGGCTTTTTTGGAGGCCTAGGCTTTTGCA
AAAAGCTCCCGGGAGCTTGTATATCCATTTTCGGATCTGATCAGCACGTGTTGACAATTAATCATCGGCA
TAGTATATCGGCATAGTATAATACGACAAGGTGAGGAACTAAACCATGACCGAGTACAAGCCCACGGTGC
GCCTCGCCACCCGCGACGACGTCCCCAGGGCCGTACGCACCCTCGCCGCCGCGTTCGCCGACTACCCCGC
CACGCGCCACACCGTCGATCCGGACCGCCACATCGAGCGGGTCACCGAGCTGCAAGAACTCTTCCTCACG
CGCGTCGGGCTCGACATCGGCAAGGTGTGGGTCGCGGACGACGGCGCCGCGGTGGCGGTCTGGACCACGC
CGGAGAGCGTCGAAGCGGGGGCGGTGTTCGCCGAGATCGGCCCGCGCATGGCCGAGTTGAGCGGTTCCCG
GCTGGCCGCGCAGCAACAGATGGAAGGCCTCCTGGCGCCGCACCGGCCCAAGGAGCCCGCGTGGTTCCTG
GCCACCGTCGGCGTCTCGCCCGACCACCAGGGCAAGGGTCTGGGCAGCGCCGTCGTGCTCCCCGGAGTGG
AGGCGGCCGAGCGCGCCGGGGTGCCCGCCTTCCTGGAGACATCCGCGCCCCGCAACCTCCCCTTCTACGA
GCGGCTCGGCTTCACCGTCACCGCCGACGTCGAGGTGCCCGAAGGACCGCGCACCTGGTGCATGACCCGC
AAGCCCGGTGCCTGACACGTGCTACGAGATTTCGATTCCACCGCCGCCTTCTATGAAAGGTTGGGCTTCG
GAATCGTTTTCCGGGACGCCGGCTGGATGATCCTCCAGCGCGGGGATCTCATGCTGGAGTTCTTCGCCCA
CCCCAACTTGTTTATTGCAGCTTATAATGGTTACAAATAAAGCAATAGCATCACAAATTTCACAAATAAA
GCATTTTTTTCACTGCATTCTAGTTGTGGTTTGTCCAAACTCATCAATGTATCTTATCATGTCTGTATAC
CGTCGACCTCTAGCTAGAGCTTGGCGTAATCATGGTCATTACCAATGCTTAATCAGTGAGGCACCTATCT
CAGCGATCTGTCTATTTCGTTCATCCATAGTTGCCTGACTCCCCGTCGTGTAGATAACTACGATACGGGA
GGGCTTACCATCTGGCCCCAGCGCTGCGATGATACCGCGAGAACCACGCTCACCGGCTCCGGATTTATCA
GCAATAAACCAGCCAGCCGGAAGGGCCGAGCGCAGAAGTGGTCCTGCAACTTTATCCGCCTCCATCCAGT
CTATTAATTGTTGCCGGGAAGCTAGAGTAAGTAGTTCGCCAGTTAATAGTTTGCGCAACGTTGTTGCCAT
CGCTACAGGCATCGTGGTGTCACGCTCGTCGTTTGGTATGGCTTCATTCAGCTCCGGTTCCCAACGATCA
AGGCGAGTTACATGATCCCCCATGTTGTGCAAAAAAGCGGTTAGCTCCTTCGGTCCTCCGATCGTTGTCA
GAAGTAAGTTGGCCGCAGTGTTATCACTCATGGTTATGGCAGCACTGCATAATTCTCTTACTGTCATGCC
ATCCGTAAGATGCTTTTCTGTGACTGGTGAGTACTCAACCAAGTCATTCTGAGAATAGTGTATGCGGCGA
CCGAGTTGCTCTTGCCCGGCGTCAATACGGGATAATACCGCGCCACATAGCAGAACTTTAAAAGTGCTCA
TCATTGGAAAACGTTCTTCGGGGCGAAAACTCTCAAGGATCTTACCGCTGTTGAGATCCAGTTCGATGTA
ACCCACTCGTGCACCCAACTGATCTTCAGCATCTTTTACTTTCACCAGCGTTTCTGGGTGAGCAAAAACA
GGAAGGCAAAATGCCGCAAAAAAGGGAATAAGGGCGACACGGAAATGTTGAATACTCATATTCTTCCTT
