>Addgene plasmid #156966 | pD649-HAsp-SEMA3D-Fc(DAPA)-AviTag-6xHis | depositor partial sequence | sequence record 303042 | insert (secreted protein)
ACACTGAAGCAGAACATCCCCAGACTGAAGCTGACCTACAAGGACCTGCTGCTGAGCAACAGCTGCATCC
CATTTCTGGGCAGCAGCGAAGGCCTGGACTTTCAGACACTGCTGCTGGACGAGGAACGGGGCAGACTGCT
GCTTGGAGCCAAGGACCACATCTTTCTGCTGAGCCTGGTGGACCTGAACAAGAACTTCAAGAAGATCTAC
TGGCCTGCCGCCAAAGAACGCGTGGAACTGTGTAAACTGGCCGGCAAGGACGCCAATACCGAGTGCGCCA
ACTTCATCAGAGTGCTGCAGCCCTACAACAAGACCCACATCTACGTGTGTGGCACCGGCGCCTTCCATCC
TATCTGCGGCTATATCGACCTGGGCGTGTACAAAGAGGACATCATCTTCAAGCTGGACACCCACAACCTG
GAAAGCGGCAGGCTGAAGTGCCCCTTCGATCCTCAGCAGCCTTTCGCCAGCGTGATGACCGACGAGTACC
TGTACAGCGGAACCGCCAGCGACTTCCTGGGCAAAGATACCGCCTTCACCAGATCTCTGGGCCCCACACA
CGACCACCACTACATCAGAACCGACATCAGCGAGCACTACTGGCTGAACGGCGCCAAGTTTATCGGCACC
TTCTTCATCCCCGACACCTACAATCCCGACGACGACAAGATCTATTTCTTCTTCCGGGAATCCTCTCAAG
AGGGCAGCACCAGCGACAAGACCATCCTGAGCAGAGTGGGCAGAGTGTGCAAGAACGATGTCGGCGGACA
GCGGAGCCTGATCAACAAGTGGACCACCTTCCTGAAGGCCCGGCTGATCTGTAGCATCCCTGGATCTGAT
GGCGCCGATACCTACTTCGACGAGCTGCAGGATATCTACCTGCTGCCTACCAGGGACGAGAGAAACCCTG
TGGTGTACGGCGTGTTCACCACCACCAGCTCCATCTTTAAGGGCAGCGCCGTGTGCGTGTACAGCATGGC
CGATATCAGAGCCGTGTTCAACGGCCCCTACGCTCACAAAGAGTCCGCCGATCATAGATGGGTGCAGTAC
GACGGCAGAATCCCCTATCCTAGACCTGGCACATGCCCCAGCAAGACCTACGATCCCCTGATCAAGAGCA
CCCGGGACTTCCCCGATGACGTGATCAGCTTCATCAAGCGGCACTCCGTGATGTACAAGAGCGTGTACCC
TGTGGCTGGCGGCCCTACCTTCAAGAGAATCAACGTGGACTACCGGCTGACCCAGATCGTGGTGGATCAT
GTGATCGCCGAGGACGGCCAGTACGATGTGATGTTCCTGGGAACAGACATCGGCACCGTGCTGAAGGTGG
TGTCCATCAGCAAAGAAAAGTGGAACATGGAAGAGGTGGTGCTCGAGGAACTGCAGATCTTTAAGCACAG
CAGCATCATCCTCAACATGGAACTGAGCCTGAAGCAGCAGCAGCTGTACATCGGCTCCAGAGATGGCCTG
GTGCAGCTGTCCCTGCACAGATGTGATACCTACGGCAAGGCCTGCGCCGATTGCTGCCTTGCCAGAGATC
CTTACTGTGCCTGGGATGGCAACGCCTGCAGCAGATACGCCCCAACATCTAAGAGAAGGGCCAGACGGCA
GGACGTGAAGTACGGCGATCCTATCACACAGTGCTGGGACATCGAGGACAGCATCAGCCACGAGACAGCC
GACGAGAAAGTGATCTTCGGCATCGAGTTCAACAGCACCTTCCTCGAGTGCATCCCCAAGAGCCAGCAGG
CCACCATCAAGTGGTACATCCAGAGAAGCGGCGACGAGCACAGAGAGGAACTGAAGCCAGACGAGCGGAT
CATCAAGACCGAGTACGGCCTGCTGATCAGAAGCCTGCAGAAAAAGGACAGCGGCATGTACTACTGCAAG
GCCCAAGAGCACACCTTCATCCACACCATCGTGAAACTGACCCTGAACGTGATCGAGAACGAGCAGATGG
AAAACACCCAGCGGGCCGAGCACGAAGAGGGCAAAGTTAAGGATCTGCTCGCCGAGAGCCGGCTGCGGTA
CAAGGACTATATCCAGATCCTGTCTAGCCCCAATTTCAGCCTGGACCAGTACTGCGAACAGATGTGGCAC
AGAGAAAAGCGGCGGCAGAGAAACAAAGGCGGCCCAAAGTGGAAGCACATGCAAGAGATGAAGAAAAAGC
GGAACAGACGGCACCACCGCGACCTGGATGAACTGCCTAGAGCTGTGGCTACA
